Addgene plasmid #222979: pBEL3005
Purpose: To express a putative signal peptide from Encephalitozoon intestinalis protein Eint_081970 fused to GFP in mammalian cells
Depositing lab: Gira Bhabha & Damian Ekiert. Depositing organization: NYU Grossman School of Medicine. Publication: scRNA-seq reveals transcriptional dynamics of Encephalitozoon intestinalis parasites in human macrophages. Jaroenlak P, McCarty KL, Xia B, Lam C, Zwack EE, Yanai I, Bhabha G, Ekiert DC. bioRxiv 2024.05.30.596468 10.1101/2024.05.30.596468.
Backbone
  Vector backbone: pcDNA3.4
  Vector type: Mammalian Expression
Growth in bacteria
  Bacterial resistance: Ampicillin, 100 μg/mL
  Growth temperature: 37°C
  Growth strain: DH5alpha
  Copy number: High Copy
Gene/Insert
  Gene/Insert name: sfGFP
  Species: Putative signal peptide from Encephalitozoon intestinalis and GFP from Aequorea victoria
  Cloning method: Gibson Cloning
Terms and licenses: Academic/Nonprofit Terms; Industry Terms: Not Available to Industry
Depositor comments: Please visit https://doi.org/10.1101/2024.05.30.596468 for bioRxiv preprint.
How to cite: pBEL3005 was a gift from Gira Bhabha & Damian Ekiert (Addgene plasmid # 222979 ; http://n2t.net/addgene:222979 ; RRID:Addgene_222979)
