[The description below was written by a language model from this plasmid's Addgene catalogue record and pLannotate feature annotations shown in this document.]
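Description:
pBEL3005 is a 6.9 kb mammalian expression plasmid built on the pcDNA3.4 backbone that produces superfolder GFP fused to a putative signal peptide taken from the Encephalitozoon intestinalis protein Eint_081970. It is maintained in E. coli at high copy through a ColE1/pUC-type origin and selected with ampicillin via the β-lactamase gene and its native promoter. An f1 origin and residual lac promoter/operator sequences are also present as backbone remnants.

Expression of the fusion is driven by the human cytomegalovirus immediate early enhancer and promoter. The annotated sfGFP coding sequence begins well downstream of the promoter. The signal peptide itself is not annotated as a separate feature, so its exact position and length relative to sfGFP cannot be read from the table, though a signal peptide would be expected to lie at the N-terminus in the unannotated interval upstream of sfGFP. Downstream of the reporter, a woodchuck hepatitis virus posttranscriptional regulatory element (WPRE) enhances transcript stability and expression, and an HSV thymidine kinase polyadenylation signal terminates the transcript. A second cassette, consisting of the SV40 enhancer/early promoter, the neomycin phosphotransferase gene and an SV40 poly(A) signal, can allow G418 selection of stably transfected mammalian cells.

The construct is intended for testing whether the microsporidian N-terminal sequence behaves as a functional signal peptide in mammalian cells, using GFP fluorescence to follow the localization or secretion of the fusion. It was deposited in connection with a single-cell RNA-seq study of E. intestinalis transcriptional dynamics during infection of human macrophages.
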