Features (pLannotate 1.2.2; 19 found; start..end, strand, type, name):
     47..426     +  enhancer       CMV enhancer: human cytomegalovirus immediate early enhancer
    427..630     +  promoter       CMV promoter: human cytomegalovirus (CMV) immediate early promoter
    898..1608    +  CDS            Superfolder GFP: Superfolder GFP is a basic (constitutively fluorescent) green fluorescent protein published in 2005, derived from Aequorea victoria. It is reported to be a very rapidly-maturing weak dimer.
   1700..2288    +  misc_feature   WPRE: woodchuck hepatitis virus posttranscriptional regulatory element
   2353..2401    +  polyA_signal   HSV TK poly(A) signal: herpes simplex virus thymidine kinase polyadenylation signal (Cole and Stacy, 1985)
   2492..2508    -  polyA_signal   bGH poly(A) signal (fragment): bovine growth hormone polyadenylation signal
   2603..3031    +  rep_origin     f1 ori (sequence partly withheld): f1 bacteriophage origin of replication; arrow indicates direction of (+) strand synthesis
   3045..3374    +  promoter       SV40 promoter: SV40 enhancer and early promoter
   3441..4232    +  CDS            neo: KKA2_KLEPN - Also known as kan, nptII. Experimental evidence at protein level: Swiss-Prot protein existence level 1. Resistance to kanamycin, neomycin, paromomycin, ribostamycin, butirosin and gentamicin B. From Klebsiella pneumoniae.
   4258..4416    +  CDS            ble (fragment): BLE_KLEPN - Experimental evidence at protein level: Swiss-Prot protein existence level 1. Binding protein with a strong affinity to the bleomycin family of antibiotics. Binds to CL990; an antimitotic-antibiotic compound. From Klebsiella pneumoniae.
   4411..4532    +  polyA_signal   SV40 poly(A) signal: SV40 polyadenylation signal
   4605..4621    -  protein_bind   lac operator: The lac repressor binds to the lac operator to inhibit transcription in E. coli. This inhibition can be relieved by adding lactose or isopropyl-β-D-thiogalactopyranoside (IPTG). lac repressor encoded by lacI
   4629..4659    -  promoter       lac promoter: promoter for the E. coli lac operon
   4674..4695    -  protein_bind   CAP binding site: CAP binding activates transcription in the presence of cAMP. E. coli catabolite activator protein
   4708..4800    -  CDS            lacI (fragment): lac repressor; lacI; The lac repressor binds to the lac operator to inhibit transcription in E. coli. This inhibition can be relieved by adding lactose or isopropyl-β-D-thiogalactopyranoside (IPTG).
   4983..5571    -  rep_origin     ori: high-copy-number ColE1/pMB1/pBR322/pUC origin of replication
   5742..6602    -  CDS            AmpR: β-lactamase; bla; confers resistance to ampicillin, carbenicillin, and related antibiotics
   6603..6707    -  promoter       AmpR promoter: bla
   6766..6818    -  misc_feature   bom (fragment): basis of mobility region from pBR322
>Addgene plasmid #222979 | pBEL3005 | addgene full sequence | sequence record 441443 | Addgene NGS Result
AGGCGTTTTGCGCTGCTTCGCGATGTACGGGCCAGATATACGCGTTGACATTGATTATTGACTAGTTATT
AATAGTAATCAATTACGGGGTCATTAGTTCATAGCCCATATATGGAGTTCCGCGTTACATAACTTACGGT
AAATGGCCCGCCTGGCTGACCGCCCAACGACCCCCGCCCATTGACGTCAATAATGACGTATGTTCCCATA
GTAACGCCAATAGGGACTTTCCATTGACGTCAATGGGTGGAGTATTTACGGTAAACTGCCCACTTGGCAG
TACATCAAGTGTATCATATGCCAAGTACGCCCCCTATTGACGTCAATGACGGTAAATGGCCCGCCTGGCA
TTATGCCCAGTACATGACCTTATGGGACTTTCCTACTTGGCAGTACATCTACGTATTAGTCATCGCTATT
ACCATGGTGATGCGGTTTTGGCAGTACATCAATGGGCGTGGATAGCGGTTTGACTCACGGGGATTTCCAA
GTCTCCACCCCATTGACGTCAATGGGAGTTTGTTTTGGCACCAAAATCAACGGGACTTTCCAAAATGTCG
TAACAACTCCGCCCCATTGACGCAAATGGGCGGTAGGCGTGTACGGTGGGAGGTCTATATAAGCAGAGCT
CGTTTAGTGAACCGTCAGATCGCCTGGAGACGCCATCCACGCTGTTTTGACCTCCATAGAAGACACCGGG
ACCGATCCAGCCTCCGGACTCTAGAGGATCGAACCCTTGGATCTCTAGCGAATTCCCTCTAGACACAGAC
GCTCACCATGAGACTTTTGGTTTTCTGTATGACTTCGTTGGTAATGGGAAGTAGAATGGTTAGAATTACT
CCAAGGACCCATCCAGACTTTGTTGTAGCAATTGTGCCCCCAAAGCTCGGGGGAAAGAGCAAAGGAGAAG
AACTTTTCACTGGAGTTGTCCCAATTCTTGTTGAATTAGATGGTGATGTTAATGGGCACAAATTTTCTGT
CCGTGGAGAGGGTGAAGGTGATGCTACAAACGGAAAACTCACCCTTAAATTTATTTGCACTACTGGAAAA
CTACCTGTTCCGTGGCCAACACTTGTCACTACTCTGACCTATGGTGTTCAATGCTTTTCCCGTTATCCGG
ATCACATGAAACGGCATGACTTTTTCAAGAGTGCCATGCCCGAAGGTTATGTACAGGAACGCACTATATC
TTTCAAAGATGACGGGACCTACAAGACGCGTGCTGAAGTCAAGTTTGAAGGTGATACCCTTGTTAATCGT
ATCGAGTTAAAGGGTATTGATTTTAAAGAAGATGGAAACATTCTTGGACACAAACTCGAGTACAACTTTA
ACTCACACAATGTATACATCACGGCAGACAAACAAAAGAATGGAATCAAAGCTAACTTCAAAATTCGCCA
CAACGTTGAAGATGGTTCCGTTCAACTAGCAGACCATTATCAACAAAATACTCCAATTGGCGATGGCCCT
GTCCTTTTACCAGACAACCATTACCTGTCGACACAATCTGTCCTTTCGAAAGATCCCAACGAAAAGCGTG
ACCACATGGTCCTTCTTGAGTTTGTAACTGCTGCTGGGATTACACATGGCATGGATGAGCTCTACAAATG
AGCGGCCGCTCGAGGCCGGCAAGGCCGGATCCCCCGACCTCGACAAGGGTTCGATCCCTACCGGTTAGTA
ATGAGTTTGATATCTCGACAATCAACCTCTGGATTACAAAATTTGTGAAAGATTGACTGGTATTCTTAAC
TATGTTGCTCCTTTTACGCTATGTGGATACGCTGCTTTAATGCCTTTGTATCATGCTATTGCTTCCCGTA
TGGCTTTCATTTTCTCCTCCTTGTATAAATCCTGGTTGCTGTCTCTTTATGAGGAGTTGTGGCCCGTTGT
CAGGCAACGTGGCGTGGTGTGCACTGTGTTTGCTGACGCAACCCCCACTGGTTGGGGCATTGCCACCACC
TGTCAGCTCCTTTCCGGGACTTTCGCTTTCCCCCTCCCTATTGCCACGGCGGAACTCATCGCCGCCTGCC
TTGCCCGCTGCTGGACAGGGGCTCGGCTGTTGGGCACTGACAATTCCGTGGTGTTGTCGGGGAAGCTGAC
GTCCTTTCCATGGCTGCTCGCCTGTGTTGCCACCTGGATTCTGCGCGGGACGTCCTTCTGCTACGTCCCT
TCGGCCCTCAATCCAGCGGACCTTCCTTCCCGCGGCCTGCTGCCGGCTCTGCGGCCTCTTCCGCGTCTTC
GCCTTCGCCCTCAGACGAGTCGGATCTCCCTTTGGGCCGCCTCCCCGCCTGGAACGGGGGAGGCTAACTG
AAACACGGAAGGAGACAATACCGGAAGGAACCCGCGCTATGACGGCAATAAAAAGACAGAATAAAACGCA
CGGGTGTTGGGTCGTTTGTTCATAAACGCGGGGTTCGGTCCCAGGGCTGGCACTCTGTCGATACCCCACC
GAGACCCCATTGGGGCCAATACGCCCGCGTTTCTTCCTTTTCCCCACCCCACCCCCCAAGTTCGGGTGAA
GGCCCAGGGCTCGCAGCCAACGTCGGGGCGGCAGGCCCTGCCATAGCAGATCTGCGCAGCTGGGGCTCTA
GGGGGTATCCCC
[124 nt withheld, positions 2603-2726]
C
[91 nt withheld, positions 2728-2818]
A
[49 nt withheld, positions 2820-2868]
CCTTTGACGTTGGAGTCCACGTTCTTT
[37 nt withheld, positions 2896-2932]
ACCCTATCTCGGTCTATTCTTTTGATTTATAAGGGATTTTGCCGATTTCGGCCTATTGGTTAAAAAATGA
GCTGATTTAACAAAAATTTAACGCGAATTAATTCTGTGGAATGTGTGTCAGTTAGGGTGTGGAAAGTCCC
CAGGCTCCCCAGCAGGCAGAAGTATGCAAAGCATGCATCTCAATTAGTCAGCAACCAGGTGTGGAAAGTC
CCCAGGCTCCCCAGCAGGCAGAAGTATGCAAAGCATGCATCTCAATTAGTCAGCAACCATAGTCCCGCCC
CTAACTCCGCCCATCCCGCCCCTAACTCCGCCCAGTTCCGCCCATTCTCCGCCCCATGGCTGACTAATTT
TTTTTATTTATGCAGAGGCCGAGGCCGCCTCTGCCTCTGAGCTATTCCAGAAGTAGTGAGGAGGCTTTTT
TGGAGGCCTAGGCTTTTGCAAAAAGCTCCCGGGAGCTTGTATATCCATTTTCGGATCTGATCAAGAGACA
GGATGAGGATCGTTTCGCATGATTGAACAAGATGGATTGCACGCAGGTTCTCCGGCCGCTTGGGTGGAGA
GGCTATTCGGCTATGACTGGGCACAACAGACAATCGGCTGCTCTGATGCCGCCGTGTTCCGGCTGTCAGC
GCAGGGGCGCCCGGTTCTTTTTGTCAAGACCGACCTGTCCGGTGCCCTGAATGAACTGCAGGACGAGGCA
GCGCGGCTATCGTGGCTGGCCACGACGGGCGTTCCTTGCGCAGCTGTGCTCGACGTTGTCACTGAAGCGG
GAAGGGACTGGCTGCTATTGGGCGAAGTGCCGGGGCAGGATCTCCTGTCATCTCACCTTGCTCCTGCCGA
GAAAGTATCCATCATGGCTGATGCAATGCGGCGGCTGCATACGCTTGATCCGGCTACCTGCCCATTCGAC
CACCAAGCGAAACATCGCATCGAGCGAGCACGTACTCGGATGGAAGCCGGTCTTGTCGATCAGGATGATC
TGGACGAAGAGCATCAGGGGCTCGCGCCAGCCGAACTGTTCGCCAGGCTCAAGGCGCGCATGCCCGACGG
CGAGGATCTCGTCGTGACCCATGGCGATGCCTGCTTGCCGAATATCATGGTGGAAAATGGCCGCTTTTCT
GGATTCATCGACTGTGGCCGGCTGGGTGTGGCGGACCGCTATCAGGACATAGCGTTGGCTACCCGTGATA
TTGCTGAAGAGCTTGGCGGCGAATGGGCTGACCGCTTCCTCGTGCTTTACGGTATCGCCGCTCCCGATTC
GCAGCGCATCGCCTTCTATCGCCTTCTTGACGAGTTCTTCTGAGCGGGACTCTGGGGTTCGCGAAATGAC
CGACCAAGCGACGCCCAACCTGCCATCACGAGATTTCGATTCCACCGCCGCCTTCTATGAAAGGTTGGGC
TTCGGAATCGTTTTCCGGGACGCCGGCTGGATGATCCTCCAGCGCGGGGATCTCATGCTGGAGTTCTTCG
CCCACCCCAACTTGTTTATTGCAGCTTATAATGGTTACAAATAAAGCAATAGCATCACAAATTTCACAAA
TAAAGCATTTTTTTCACTGCATTCTAGTTGTGGTTTGTCCAAACTCATCAATGTATCTTATCATGTCTGT
ATACCGTCGACCTCTAGCTAGAGCTTGGCGTAATCATGGTCATAGCTGTTTCCTGTGTGAAATTGTTATC
CGCTCACAATTCCACACAACATACGAGCCGGAAGCATAAAGTGTAAAGCCTGGGGTGCCTAATGAGTGAG
CTAACTCACATTAATTGCGTTGCGCTCACTGCCCGCTTTCCAGTCGGGAAACCTGTCGTGCCAGCTGCAT
TAATGAATCGGCCAACGCGCGGGGAGAGGCGGTTTGCGTATTGGGCGCTCTTCCGCTTCCTCGCTCACTG
ACTCGCTGCGCTCGGTCGTTCGGCTGCGGCGAGCGGTATCAGCTCACTCAAAGGCGGTAATACGGTTATC
CACAGAATCAGGGGATAACGCAGGAAAGAACATGTGAGCAAAAGGCCAGCAAAAGGCCAGGAACCGTAAA
AAGGCCGCGTTGCTGGCGTTTTTCCATAGGCTCCGCCCCCCTGACGAGCATCACAAAAATCGACGCTCAA
GTCAGAGGTGGCGAAACCCGACAGGACTATAAAGATACCAGGCGTTTCCCCCTGGAAGCTCCCTCGTGCG
CTCTCCTGTTCCGACCCTGCCGCTTACCGGATACCTGTCCGCCTTTCTCCCTTCGGGAAGCGTGGCGCTT
TCTCATAGCTCACGCTGTAGGTATCTCAGTTCGGTGTAGGTCGTTCGCTCCAAGCTGGGCTGTGTGCACG
AACCCCCCGTTCAGCCCGACCGCTGCGCCTTATCCGGTAACTATCGTCTTGAGTCCAACCCGGTAAGACA
CGACTTATCGCCACTGGCAGCAGCCACTGGTAACAGGATTAGCAGAGCGAGGTATGTAGGCGGTGCTACA
GAGTTCTTGAAGTGGTGGCCTAACTACGGCTACACTAGAAGAACAGTATTTGGTATCTGCGCTCTGCTGA
AGCCAGTTACCTTCGGAAAAAGAGTTGGTAGCTCTTGATCCGGCAAACAAACCACCGCTGGTAGCGGTGG
TTTTTTTGTTTGCAAGCAGCAGATTACGCGCAGAAAAAAAGGATCTCAAGAAGATCCTTTGATCTTTTCT
ACGGGGTCTGACGCTCAGTGGAACGAAAACTCACGTTAAGGGATTTTGGTCATGAGATTATCAAAAAGGA
TCTTCACCTAGATCCTTTTAAATTAAAAATGAAGTTTTAAATCAATCTAAAGTATATATGAGTAAACTTG
GTCTGACAGTTACCAATGCTTAATCAGTGAGGCACCTATCTCAGCGATCTGTCTATTTCGTTCATCCATA
GTTGCCTGACTCCCCGTCGTGTAGATAACTACGATACGGGAGGGCTTACCATCTGGCCCCAGTGCTGCAA
TGATACCGCGAGACCCACGCTCACCGGCTCCAGATTTATCAGCAATAAACCAGCCAGCCGGAAGGGCCGA
GCGCAGAAGTGGTCCTGCAACTTTATCCGCCTCCATCCAGTCTATTAATTGTTGCCGGGAAGCTAGAGTA
AGTAGTTCGCCAGTTAATAGTTTGCGCAACGTTGTTGCCATTGCTACAGGCATCGTGGTGTCACGCTCGT
CGTTTGGTATGGCTTCATTCAGCTCCGGTTCCCAACGATCAAGGCGAGTTACATGATCCCCCATGTTGTG
CAAAAAAGCGGTTAGCTCCTTCGGTCCTCCGATCGTTGTCAGAAGTAAGTTGGCCGCAGTGTTATCACTC
ATGGTTATGGCAGCACTGCATAATTCTCTTACTGTCATGCCATCCGTAAGATGCTTTTCTGTGACTGGTG
AGTACTCAACCAAGTCATTCTGAGAATAGTGTATGCGGCGACCGAGTTGCTCTTGCCCGGCGTCAATACG
GGATAATACCGCGCCACATAGCAGAACTTTAAAAGTGCTCATCATTGGAAAACGTTCTTCGGGGCGAAAA
CTCTCAAGGATCTTACCGCTGTTGAGATCCAGTTCGATGTAACCCACTCGTGCACCCAACTGATCTTCAG
CATCTTTTACTTTCACCAGCGTTTCTGGGTGAGCAAAAACAGGAAGGCAAAATGCCGCAAAAAAGGGAAT
AAGGGCGACACGGAAATGTTGAATACTCATACTCTTCCTTTTTCAATATTATTGAAGCATTTATCAGGGT
TATTGTCTCATGAGCGGATACATATTTGAATGTATTTAGAAAAATAAACAAATAGGGGTTCCGCGCACAT
TTCCCCGAAAAGTGCCACCTGACGTCGACGGATCGGGAGATCTCCCGATCCCCTATGGTGCACTCTCAGT
ACAATCTGCTCTGATGCCGCATAGTTAAGCCAGTATCTGCTCCCTGCTTGTGTGTTGGAGGTCGCTGAGT
AGTGCGCGAGCAAAATTTAAGCTACAACAAGGCAAGGCTTGACCGACAATTGCATGAAGAATCTGCTTAG
GGTT
